>Addgene plasmid #81554 | pDONR223_XPO1_p.E571K | addgene full sequence | sequence record 166753 | Addgene NGS Result
GGCAGTTCCCTACTCTCGCGTTAACGCTAGCATGGATGTTTTCCCAGTCACGACGTTGTAAAACGACGGC
CAGTCTTAAGCTCGGGCCCCAAATAATGATTTTATTTTGACTGATAGTGACCTGTTCGTTGCAACAAATT
GATGAGCAATGCTTTTTTATAATGCCAACTTTGTACAAAAAAGTTGGCACCATGCCAGCAATTATGACAA
TGTTAGCAGACCATGCAGCTCGTCAGCTGCTTGATTTCAGCCAAAAACTGGATATCAACTTATTAGATAA
TGTGGTGAATTGCTTATACCATGGAGAAGGAGCCCAGCAAAGAATGGCTCAAGAAGTACTGACACATTTA
AAGGAGCATCCTGATGCTTGGACAAGAGTCGACACAATTTTGGAATTTTCTCAGAATATGAATACGAAAT
ACTATGGACTACAAATTTTGGAAAATGTGATAAAAACAAGGTGGAAGATTCTTCCAAGGAACCAGTGCGA
AGGAATAAAAAAATACGTTGTTGGCCTCATTATCAAGACGTCATCTGACCCAACTTGTGTAGAGAAAGAA
AAGGTGTATATCGGAAAATTAAATATGATCCTTGTTCAGATACTGAAACAAGAATGGCCCAAACATTGGC
CAACTTTTATCAGTGATATTGTTGGAGCAAGTAGGACCAGCGAAAGTCTCTGTCAAAATAATATGGTGAT
TCTTAAACTCTTGAGTGAAGAAGTATTTGATTTCTCTAGTGGACAGATAACCCAAGTCAAATCTAAGCAT
TTAAAAGACAGCATGTGCAATGAATTCTCACAGATATTTCAACTGTGTCAGTTTGTAATGGAAAATTCTC
AAAATGCTCCACTTGTACATGCAACCTTGGAAACATTGCTCAGATTTCTGAACTGGATTCCCCTGGGATA
TATTTTTGAGACCAAATTAATCAGCACATTGATTTATAAGTTCCTGAATGTTCCAATGTTTCGAAATGTC
TCTCTGAAGTGCCTCACTGAGATTGCTGGTGTGAGTGTAAGCCAATATGAAGAACAATTTGTAACACTAT
TTACTCTGACAATGATGCAACTAAAGCAGATGCTTCCTTTAAATACCAATATTCGACTTGCGTACTCAAA
TGGAAAAGATGATGAACAGAACTTCATTCAAAATCTCAGTTTGTTTCTCTGCACCTTTCTTAAGGAACAT
GATCAACTTATAGAAAAAAGATTAAATCTCAGGGAAACTCTTATGGAGGCCCTTCATTATATGTTGTTGG
TATCTGAAGTAGAAGAAACTGAAATCTTTAAAATTTGTCTTGAATACTGGAATCATTTGGCTGCTGAACT
CTATAGAGAGAGTCCATTCTCTACATCTGCCTCTCCGTTGCTTTCTGGAAGTCAACATTTTGATGTTCCT
CCCAGGAGACAGCTATATTTGCCCATGTTATTCAAGGTCCGTTTATTAATGGTTAGTCGAATGGCTAAAC
CAGAGGAAGTATTGGTTGTAGAGAATGATCAAGGAGAAGTTGTGAGAGAATTCATGAAGGATACAGATTC
CATAAATTTGTATAAGAATATGAGGGAAACATTGGTTTATCTTACTCATCTGGATTATGTAGATACAGAA
AGAATAATGACAGAGAAGCTTCACAATCAAGTGAATGGTACAGAGTGGTCATGGAAAAATTTGAATACAT
TGTGTTGGGCAATAGGCTCCATTAGTGGAGCAATGCATGAAGAGGACGAAAAACGATTTCTTGTTACTGT
TATAAAGGATCTATTAGGATTATGTGAACAGAAAAGAGGCAAAGATAATAAAGCTATTATTGCATCAAAT
ATCATGTACATAGTAGGTCAATACCCACGTTTTTTGAGAGCTCACTGGAAATTTCTGAAGACTGTAGTTA
ACAAGCTGTTCAAATTCATGCATGAGACCCATGATGGAGTCCAGGATATGGCTTGTGATACTTTCATTAA
AATAGCCCAAAAATGCCGCAGGCATTTCGTTCAGGTTCAGGTTGGAGAAGTGATGCCATTTATTGATGAA
ATTTTGAACAACATTAACACTATTATTTGTGATCTTCAGCCTCAACAGGTTCATACGTTTTATGAAGCTG
TGGGGTACATGATTGGTGCACAAACAGATCAAACAGTACAAGAACACTTGATAGAAAAGTACATGTTACT
CCCTAATCAAGTGTGGGATAGTATAATCCAGCAGGCAACCAAAAATGTGGATATACTGAAAGATCCTGAA
ACAGTCAAGCAGCTTGGTAGCATTTTGAAAACAAATGTGAGAGCCTGCAAAGCTGTTGGACACCCCTTTG
TAATTCAGCTTGGAAGAATTTATTTAGATATGCTTAATGTATACAAGTGCCTCAGTGAAAATATTTCTGC
AGCTATCCAAGCTAATGGTGAAATGGTTACAAAGCAACCATTGATTAGAAGTATGCGAACTGTAAAAAGG
GAAACTTTAAAGTTAATATCTGGTTGGGTGAGCCGATCCAATGATCCACAGATGGTCGCTGAAAATTTTG
TTCCCCCTCTGTTGGATGCAGTTCTCATTGATTATCAGAGAAATGTCCCAGCTGCTAGAGAACCAGAAGT
GCTTAGTACTATGGCCATAATTGTCAACAAGTTAGGGGGACATATAACAGCTGAAATACCTCAAATATTT
GATGCTGTTTTTGAATGCACATTGAATATGATAAATAAGGACTTTGAAGAATATCCTGAACATAGAACGA
ACTTTTTCTTACTACTTCAGGCTGTCAATTCTCATTGTTTCCCAGCATTCCTTGCTATTCCACCTACACA
GTTTAAACTTGTTTTGGATTCCATCATTTGGGCTTTCAAACATACTATGAGGAATGTCGCAGATACGGGC
TTACAGATACTTTTTACACTCTTACAAAATGTTGCACAAGAAGAAGCTGCAGCTCAGAGTTTTTATCAAA
CTTATTTTTGTGATATTCTCCAGCATATCTTTTCTGTTGTGACAGACACTTCACATACTGCTGGTTTAAC
AATGCATGCATCAATTCTTGCATATATGTTTAATTTGGTTGAAGAAGGAAAAATAAGTACATCATTAAAT
CCTGGAAATCCAGTTAACAACCAAATCTTTCTTCAGGAATATGTGGCTAATCTCCTTAAGTCGGCCTTCC
CTCACCTACAAGATGCTCAAGTAAAGCTCTTTGTGACAGGGCTTTTCAGCTTAAATCAAGATATTCCTGC
TTTCAAGGAACATTTAAGAGATTTCCTAGTTCAAATAAAGGAATTTGCAGGTGAAGACACTTCTGATTTG
TTTTTGGAAGAGAGAGAAATAGCCCTACGGCAGGCTGATGAAGAGAAACATAAACGTCAAATGTCTGTCC
CTGGCATCTTTAATCCACATGAGATTCCAGAAGAAATGTGTGATTGATTGCCAACTTTCTTGTACAAAGT
TGGCATTATAAGAAAGCATTGCTTATCAATTTGTTGCAACGAACAGGTCACTATCAGTCAAAATAAAATC
ATTATTTGCCATCCAGCTGATATCCCCTATAGTGAGTCGTATTACATGGTCATAGCTGTTTCCTGGCAGC
TCTGGCCCGTGTCTCAAAATCTCTGATGTTACATTGCACAAGATAAAAATATATCATCATGCCTCCTCTA
GACCAGCCAGGACAGAAATGCCTCGACTTCGCTGCTACCCAAGGTTGCCGGGTGACGCACACCGTGGAAA
CGGATGAAGGCACGAACCCAGTGGACATAAGCCTGTTCGGTTCGTAAGCTGTAATGCAAGTAGCGTATGC
GCTCACGCAACTGGTCCAGAACCTTGACCGAACGCAGCGGTGGTAACGGCGCAGTGGCGGTTTTCATGGC
TTGTTATGACTGTTTTTTTGGGGTACAGTCTATGCCTCGGGCATCCAAGCAGCAAGCGCGTTACGCCGTG
GGTCGATGTTTGATGTTATGGAGCAGCAACGATGTTACGCAGCAGGGCAGTCGCCCTAAAACAAAGTTAA
ACATTATGAGGGAAGCGGTGATCGCCGAAGTATCGACTCAACTATCAGAGGTAGTTGGCGTCATCGAGCG
CCATCTCGAACCGACGTTGCTGGCCGTACATTTGTACGGCTCCGCAGTGGATGGCGGCCTGAAGCCACAC
AGTGATATTGATTTGCTGGTTACGGTGACCGTAAGGCTTGATGAAACAACGCGGCGAGCTTTGATCAACG
ACCTTTTGGAAACTTCGGCTTCCCCTGGAGAGAGCGAGATTCTCCGCGCTGTAGAAGTCACCATTGTTGT
GCACGACGACATCATTCCGTGGCGTTATCCAGCTAAGCGCGAACTGCAATTTGGAGAATGGCAGCGCAAT
GACATTCTTGCAGGTATCTTCGAGCCAGCCACGATCGACATTGATCTGGCTATCTTGCTGACAAAAGCAA
GAGAACATAGCGTTGCCTTGGTAGGTCCAGCGGCGGAGGAACTCTTTGATCCGGTTCCTGAACAGGATCT
ATTTGAGGCGCTAAATGAAACCTTAACGCTATGGAACTCGCCGCCCGACTGGGCTGGCGATGAGCGAAAT
GTAGTGCTTACGTTGTCCCGCATTTGGTACAGCGCAGTAACCGGCAAAATCGCGCCGAAGGATGTCGCTG
CCGACTGGGCAATGGAGCGCCTGCCGGCCCAGTATCAGCCCGTCATACTTGAAGCTAGACAGGCTTATCT
TGGACAAGAAGAAGATCGCTTGGCCTCGCGCGCAGATCAGTTGGAAGAATTTGTCCACTACGTGAAAGGC
GAGATCACCAAGGTAGTCGGCAAATAACCCTCGAGCCACCCATGACCAAAATCCCTTAACGTGAGTTACG
CGTCGTTCCACTGAGCGTCAGACCCCGTAGAAAAGATCAAAGGATCTTCTTGAGATCCTTTTTTTCTGCG
CGTAATCTGCTGCTTGCAAACAAAAAAACCACCGCTACCAGCGGTGGTTTGTTTGCCGGATCAAGAGCTA
CCAACTCTTTTTCCGAAGGTAACTGGCTTCAGCAGAGCGCAGATACCAAATACTGTTCTTCTAGTGTAGC
CGTAGTTAGGCCACCACTTCAAGAACTCTGTAGCACCGCCTACATACCTCGCTCTGCTAATCCTGTTACC
AGTGGCTGCTGCCAGTGGCGATAAGTCGTGTCTTACCGGGTTGGACTCAAGACGATAGTTACCGGATAAG
GCGCAGCGGTCGGGCTGAACGGGGGGTTCGTGCACACAGCCCAGCTTGGAGCGAACGACCTACACCGAAC
TGAGATACCTACAGCGTGAGCTATGAGAAAGCGCCACGCTTCCCGAAGGGAGAAAGGCGGACAGGTATCC
GGTAAGCGGCAGGGTCGGAACAGGAGAGCGCACGAGGGAGCTTCCAGGGGGAAACGCCTGGTATCTTTAT
AGTCCTGTCGGGTTTCGCCACCTCTGACTTGAGCGTCGATTTTTGTGATGCTCGTCAGGGGGGCGGAGCC
TATGGAAAAACGCCAGCAACGCGGCCTTTTTACGGTTCCTGGCCTTTTGCTGGCCTTTTGCTCACATGTT
CTTTCCTGCGTTATCCCCTGATTCTGTGGATAACCGTATTACCGCCTTTGAGTGAGCTGATACCGCTCGC
CGCAGCCGAACGACCGAGCGCAGCGAGTCAGTGAGCGAGGAAGCGGAAGAGCGCCCAATACGCAAACCGC
CTCTCCCCGCGCGTTGGCCGATTCATTAATGCAGCTGGCACGACAGGTTTCCCGACTGGAAAGCGGGCAG
TGAGCGCAACGCAATTAATACGCGTACCGCTAGCCAGGAAGAGTTTGTAGAAACGCAAAAAGGCCATCCG
TCAGGATGGCCTTCTGCTTAGTTTGATGCCTGGCAGTTTATGGCGGGCGTCCTGCCCGCCACCCTCCGGG
CCGTTGCTTCACAACGTTCAAATCCGCTCCCGGCGGATTTGTCCTACTCAGGAGAGCGTTCACCGACAAA
CAACAGATAAAACGAAAGGCCCAGTCTTCCGACTGAGCCTTTCGTTTTATTTGATGCCT
Features (pLannotate 1.2.2; 12 found; start..end, strand, type, name):
     38..74      -  CDS            lacZα (fragment): LacZα fragment of β-galactosidase; lacZ fragment
     91..186     +  protein_bind   attL3: mutant version of attL; recombination site for the Gateway® LR reaction LR Clonase™
    192..3404    +  CDS            XPO1: XPO1_HUMAN - Also known as CRM1. Experimental evidence at protein level: Swiss-Prot protein existence level 1. (Microbial infection) Mediates the export of unspliced or incompletely spliced RNAs out of the nucleus from different viruses including HIV-1, HTLV-1 and influenza A. Interacts with, and mediates the nuclear export of HIV-1 Rev and HTLV-1 Rex proteins. Involved in HTLV-1 Rex multimerization. From Homo sapiens (Human).
   3412..3507    -  protein_bind   attL3: mutant version of attL; recombination site for the Gateway® LR reaction LR Clonase™
   3526..3544    -  promoter       T7 promoter: promoter for bacteriophage T7 RNA polymerase
   3734..3757    +  promoter       Pc promoter (fragment): intI1 (promoter lies within the coding sequence); class 1 integron promoter
   3933..3989    +  CDS            GmR (fragment): gentamycin acetyltransferase; aacC1; confers resistance to gentamycin
   3996..4787    +  CDS            SmR: aminoglycoside adenylyltransferase (Murphy, 1985); aadA; confers resistance to spectinomycin and streptomycin
   4880..5468    +  rep_origin     ori: high-copy-number ColE1/pMB1/pBR322/pUC origin of replication
   5651..5743    +  CDS            lacI (fragment): lac repressor; lacI; The lac repressor binds to the lac operator to inhibit transcription in E. coli. This inhibition can be relieved by adding lactose or isopropyl-β-D-thiogalactopyranoside (IPTG).
   5798..5825    -  terminator     rrnB T2 terminator: transcription terminator T2 from the E. coli rrnB gene
   5957..6000    +  terminator     rrnB T1 terminator: Escherichia coli rrnB; transcription terminator T1 from the E. coli rrnB gene
