[The description below was written by a language model from this plasmid's Addgene catalogue record and pLannotate feature annotations shown in this document.]
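Description:
pDONR223_XPO1_p.E571K is a Gateway entry clone built on the Invitrogen pDONR223 backbone, carrying the human XPO1 open reading frame (also known as CRM1, the exportin-1 nuclear export receptor) with the E571K point substitution. It is a bacterial propagation plasmid of about 6 kb. It replicates at high copy from a ColE1/pUC-type origin and is selected with spectinomycin through the aadA (SmR) aminoglycoside adenylyltransferase gene. This gene sits downstream of a class 1 integron Pc promoter fragment and a remnant of a gentamicin resistance gene. The annotation also picks up short lacZα and lacI fragments, which are backbone remnants, and rrnB T1 and T2 terminators that insulate the cloning region from read-through transcription.

The roughly 3.2 kb XPO1 coding sequence is flanked by two attL recombination sites in opposite orientations. The automated annotation labels both as attL3, so the exact attL variants should be treated as uncertain from this table. These sites allow the ORF to be moved into any compatible destination vector by an LR Clonase reaction. The record lists no promoter for the insert, so the plasmid is not itself an expression construct. A T7 promoter lies just outside the downstream attL site and points back toward the insert on the opposite strand. The depositor describes the clone as "closed", meaning a stop codon immediately follows the ORF, so it yields native or N-terminally tagged protein rather than C-terminal fusions after transfer. The plasmid belongs to the Target Accelerator Plasmid Collection, which was assembled to test the function of rare cancer-associated variants. It serves as the source clone for shuttling this XPO1 mutant allele into expression vectors.
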