Addgene plasmid #81554: pDONR223_XPO1_p.E571K
Purpose: Gateway Donor vector containing XPO1 , part of the Target Accelerator Plasmid Collection.
Depositing lab: Jesse Boehm & William Hahn & David Root. Depositing organization: Broad Institute. Publication: Systematic Functional Interrogation of Rare Cancer Variants Identifies Oncogenic Alleles. Kim E, Ilic N, Shrestha Y, Zou L, Kamburov A, Zhu C, Yang X, Lubonja R, Tran N, Nguyen C, Lawrence MS, Piccioni F, Bagul M, Doench JG, Chouinard CR, Wu X, Hogstrom L, Natoli T, Tamayo P, Horn H, Corsello SM, Lage K, Root DE, Subramanian A, Golub TR, Getz G, Boehm JS, Hahn WC. Cancer Discov. 2016 Jul;6(7):714-26. doi: 10.1158/2159-8290.CD-16-0160. Epub 2016 May 4. PubMed 27147599.
Backbone
  Vector backbone: pDONR223
  Backbone manufacturer: Invitrogen
  Backbone size w/o insert (bp): 2790
  Vector type: Gateway Entry vector
Growth in bacteria
  Bacterial resistance: Spectinomycin, 50 μg/mL
  Growth temperature: 37°C
  Growth strain: DH5alpha
  Copy number: High Copy
Gene/Insert
  Gene/Insert name: XPO1
  Species: H. sapiens (human)
  Mutation: E571K
  GenBank ID: NM_003400.3
  Entrez Gene: XPO1 (a.k.a. CRM-1, CRM1, emb, exp1)
  Promoter: None
  Cloning method: Gateway Cloning
  Sequencing primers: 5′ M13pUC-fwd; 3′ M13-Rev
Terms and licenses: Academic/Nonprofit Terms; Industry Terms: Not Available to Industry
Depositor comments: Closed state: stop codon immediately follows insert
How to cite: pDONR223_XPO1_p.E571K was a gift from Jesse Boehm & William Hahn & David Root (Addgene plasmid # 81554 ; http://n2t.net/addgene:81554 ; RRID:Addgene_81554)
