>Addgene plasmid #81554 | pDONR223_XPO1_p.E571K | depositor partial sequence | sequence record 154873 | Insert sequence
ATGCCAGCAATTATGACAATGTTAGCAGACCATGCAGCTCGTCAGCTGCTTGATTTCAGCCAAAAACTGG
ATATCAACTTATTAGATAATGTGGTGAATTGCTTATACCATGGAGAAGGAGCCCAGCAAAGAATGGCTCA
AGAAGTACTGACACATTTAAAGGAGCATCCTGATGCTTGGACAAGAGTCGACACAATTTTGGAATTTTCT
CAGAATATGAATACGAAATACTATGGACTACAAATTTTGGAAAATGTGATAAAAACAAGGTGGAAGATTC
TTCCAAGGAACCAGTGCGAAGGAATAAAAAAATACGTTGTTGGCCTCATTATCAAGACGTCATCTGACCC
AACTTGTGTAGAGAAAGAAAAGGTGTATATCGGAAAATTAAATATGATCCTTGTTCAGATACTGAAACAA
GAATGGCCCAAACATTGGCCAACTTTTATCAGTGATATTGTTGGAGCAAGTAGGACCAGCGAAAGTCTCT
GTCAAAATAATATGGTGATTCTTAAACTCTTGAGTGAAGAAGTATTTGATTTCTCTAGTGGACAGATAAC
CCAAGTCAAATCTAAGCATTTAAAAGACAGCATGTGCAATGAATTCTCACAGATATTTCAACTGTGTCAG
TTTGTAATGGAAAATTCTCAAAATGCTCCACTTGTACATGCAACCTTGGAAACATTGCTCAGATTTCTGA
ACTGGATTCCCCTGGGATATATTTTTGAGACCAAATTAATCAGCACATTGATTTATAAGTTCCTGAATGT
TCCAATGTTTCGAAATGTCTCTCTGAAGTGCCTCACTGAGATTGCTGGTGTGAGTGTAAGCCAATATGAA
GAACAATTTGTAACACTATTTACTCTGACAATGATGCAACTAAAGCAGATGCTTCCTTTAAATACCAATA
TTCGACTTGCGTACTCAAATGGAAAAGATGATGAACAGAACTTCATTCAAAATCTCAGTTTGTTTCTCTG
CACCTTTCTTAAGGAACATGATCAACTTATAGAAAAAAGATTAAATCTCAGGGAAACTCTTATGGAGGCC
CTTCATTATATGTTGTTGGTATCTGAAGTAGAAGAAACTGAAATCTTTAAAATTTGTCTTGAATACTGGA
ATCATTTGGCTGCTGAACTCTATAGAGAGAGTCCATTCTCTACATCTGCCTCTCCGTTGCTTTCTGGAAG
TCAACATTTTGATGTTCCTCCCAGGAGACAGCTATATTTGCCCATGTTATTCAAGGTCCGTTTATTAATG
GTTAGTCGAATGGCTAAACCAGAGGAAGTATTGGTTGTAGAGAATGATCAAGGAGAAGTTGTGAGAGAAT
TCATGAAGGATACAGATTCCATAAATTTGTATAAGAATATGAGGGAAACATTGGTTTATCTTACTCATCT
GGATTATGTAGATACAGAAAGAATAATGACAGAGAAGCTTCACAATCAAGTGAATGGTACAGAGTGGTCA
TGGAAAAATTTGAATACATTGTGTTGGGCAATAGGCTCCATTAGTGGAGCAATGCATGAAGAGGACGAAA
AACGATTTCTTGTTACTGTTATAAAGGATCTATTAGGATTATGTGAACAGAAAAGAGGCAAAGATAATAA
AGCTATTATTGCATCAAATATCATGTACATAGTAGGTCAATACCCACGTTTTTTGAGAGCTCACTGGAAA
TTTCTGAAGACTGTAGTTAACAAGCTGTTCAAATTCATGCATGAGACCCATGATGGAGTCCAGGATATGG
CTTGTGATACTTTCATTAAAATAGCCCAAAAATGCCGCAGGCATTTCGTTCAGGTTCAGGTTGGAGAAGT
GATGCCATTTATTGATGAAATTTTGAACAACATTAACACTATTATTTGTGATCTTCAGCCTCAACAGGTT
CATACGTTTTATGAAGCTGTGGGGTACATGATTGGTGCACAAACAGATCAAACAGTACAAGAACACTTGA
TAGAAAAGTACATGTTACTCCCTAATCAAGTGTGGGATAGTATAATCCAGCAGGCAACCAAAAATGTGGA
TATACTGAAAGATCCTGAAACAGTCAAGCAGCTTGGTAGCATTTTGAAAACAAATGTGAGAGCCTGCAAA
GCTGTTGGACACCCCTTTGTAATTCAGCTTGGAAGAATTTATTTAGATATGCTTAATGTATACAAGTGCC
TCAGTGAAAATATTTCTGCAGCTATCCAAGCTAATGGTGAAATGGTTACAAAGCAACCATTGATTAGAAG
TATGCGAACTGTAAAAAGGGAAACTTTAAAGTTAATATCTGGTTGGGTGAGCCGATCCAATGATCCACAG
ATGGTCGCTGAAAATTTTGTTCCCCCTCTGTTGGATGCAGTTCTCATTGATTATCAGAGAAATGTCCCAG
CTGCTAGAGAACCAGAAGTGCTTAGTACTATGGCCATAATTGTCAACAAGTTAGGGGGACATATAACAGC
TGAAATACCTCAAATATTTGATGCTGTTTTTGAATGCACATTGAATATGATAANNAAGGACTTTGAAGAA
TATCCTGAACATAGAACGAACTTTTTTCTTACTACTTCAGGCTGTCAATTCTCATTGTTTCCCAGCATTC
CTTGCTATTCCACCTACACAGTTTAAACTTGTTTTGGATTCCATCATTTGGGCTTTCAAACATACTATGA
GGAATGTCGCAGATACGGGCTTACAGATACTTTTTACACTCTTACAAAATGTTGCACAAGAAGAAGCTGC
AGCTCAGAGTTTTTATCAAACTTATTTTTGTGATATTCTCCAGCATATCTTTTCTGTTGTGACAGACACT
TCACATACTGCTGGTTTAACAATGCATGCATCAATTCTTGCATATATGTTTAATTTGGTTGAAGAAGGAA
AAATAAGTACATCATTAAATCCTGGAAATCCAGTTAACAACCAAATCTTTCTTCAGGAATATGTGGCTAA
TCTCCTTAAGTCGGCCTTCCCTCACCTACAAGATGCTCAAGTAAAGCTCTTTGTGACAGGGCTTTTCAGC
TTAAATCAAGATATTCCTGCTTTCAAGGAACATTTAAGAGATTTCCTAGTTCAAATAAAGGAATTTGCAG
GTGAAGACACTTCTGATTTGTTTTTGGAAGAGAGAGAAATAGCCCTACGGCAGGCTGATGAAGAGAAACA
TAAACGTCAAATGTCTGTCCCTGGCATCTTTAATCCACATGAGATTCCAGAAGAAATGTGTGAT
